>Addgene plasmid #149492 | pWLlR5 | addgene full sequence | sequence record 314926 | Addgene NGS Result
GGTGGCACTTTTCGGGGAGACATCGCTTACTAGTAGCGGCCGCTGCAGTCCGGCAAAAAAGGGCAAGGTG
TCACCACCCTGCCCTTTTTCTTTAAAACCGAAAAGATTACTTCGCGTTATGCAGGCTTCCTCGCTCACTG
ACTCGCTGCGCTCGGTCGTTCGGCTGCGGCGAGCGGTATCAGCTCACTCAAAGGCGGTAATCAAACCAAC
GTTTTATCTATACCGCTACAGGGTATTTAATTCCTATTTAATCTGCGCTAGAATGAGGCATGTTTAACCG
AATCTGACGTTTTCCCTGCAAATGCCAAAATACTATGCCTATCTCCGGGTTTCGCGTGACGGCCAAGACC
CGGAAAACCAAAAATACGGTTTGCTCGAATACGCGAACGCCAAAGGCTTCGCGCCGCTACAGATCGAGGA
AGAAATTGCCAGCAGAGCAAAGGACTGGCGCAAGCGCAAGCTCGGAGCAATCATCGAAAAGGCCGAGCGT
GGCGACGTGCTACTGACGCCGGAGATTACGCGCATTGCCGGTTCCGCCCTCGCCGCCTTGGAAATTCTCA
AAGCGGCGAGCGAGCGCGGCCTAATCGTCCATGTGACCAAACAGAAGATCATCATGGACGGCAGCCTACA
AAGCGACATCATGGCAACCGTGCTTGGCTTGGCTGCACAGATCGAGCGGCATTTCATTCAGGCACGTACC
ACCGAGGCGCTACAAGTCGCCAGAGAGCGCGGCAAGACGCTCGGGCGACCCAAGGGCAGCAAATCGAGCG
CCTTGAAGCTGGACAGCCGTATTGATGAAGTACAGGCATACGTGAACCTTGGCTTGCCGCAAAGTCGCGC
AGCCGAGTTGTTAGGCGTCAGCCCTCACACCTTGCGCCTGTTCATCAAACGCCGGAACATCAAACCCACA
AACACTAGACCAACCATCACCATGCCGGGGAGGGAACAACATGCCTAAGAACAACAAAGCCCCCGGCCAT
CGTATCAACGAGATCATCAAGACGAGCCTCGCGCTCGAAATGGAGGATGCCCGCGAAGCTGGCTTAGTCG
GCTACATGGCCCGTTGCCTTGTGCAAGCGACCATGCCCCACACCGACCCCAAGACCAGCTACTTTGAGCG
CACCAATGGCATCGTCACCTTGTCGATCATGGGCAAGCCGAGCATCGGCCTGCCCTACGGTTCTATGCCG
CGCACCTTGCTTGCTTGGATATGCACCGAGGCCGTGCGAACGAAAGACCCCGTGTTGAACCTTGGCCGGT
CGCAATCGGAATTTCTACAAAGGCTCGGAATGCACACCGATGGCCGTTACACGGCCACCCTTCGCAATCA
GGCGCAACGCCTGTTTTCATCCATGATTTCGCTTGCCGGCGAGCAAGGCAATGACTTCGGCATTGAGAAC
GTCGTCATTGCCAAGCGCGCTTTTCTATTCTGGAATCCCAAGCGGCCAGAAGATCGGGCGCTATGGGATA
GCACCCTCACCCTCACAGGCGATTTCTTCGAGGAAGTCACCCGCTCACCGGTTCCTATCCGAATCGACTA
CCTGCATGCCTTGCGGCAGTCTCCGCTTGCGATGGACATTTACACGTGGCTGACCTATCGCGTGTTCCTG
TTGCGGGCCAAGGGCCGCCCCTTCGTGCAAATCCCTTGGGTCGCCCTGCAAGCGCAATTCGGCTCATCCT
ATGGCAGCCGCGCACGCAACTCGCCCGAACTGGACGATAAGGCCCGAGAGCGGGCAGAGCGGGCAGCACT
CGCCAGCTTCAAATACAACTTCAAAAAGCGCCTACGCGAAGTGTTGATTGTCTATCCCGAGGCAAGCGAC
TGCATCGAAGATGACGGCGAATGCCTGCGCATCAAATCCACACGCCTGCATGTCACCCGCGCACCCGGCA
AGGGCGCTCGCATCGGCCCCCCTCCGACTTGACCAGGCCAACGCTACGCTTGGCTTGGTCAAGCCTTCCC
ATCCAACAGCCCGCCGTCGAGCGGGCTTTTTTATCCCCGGAAGCCTGTGGATAGAGGGTAGTTATCCACG
TGAAACCGCTAATGCCCCGCAAAGCCTTGATTCACGGGGCTTTCCGGCCCGCTCCAAAAACTATCCACGT
GAAATCGCTAATCAGGGTACGTGAAATCGCTAATCGGAGTACGTGAAATCGCTAATAAGGTCACGTGAAA
TCGCTAATCAAAAAGGCACGTGAGAACGCTAATAGCCCTTTCAGATCAACAGCTTGCAAACACCCCTCGC
TCCGGCAAGTAGTTACAGCAAGTAGTATGTTCAATTAGCTTTTCAATTATGAATATATATATCAATTATT
GGTCGCCCTTGGCTTGTGGACAATGCGCTACGCGCACCGGCTCCGCCCGTGGACAACCGCAAGCGGTTGC
CCACCGTCGAGCGCCAGCGCCTTTGCCCACAACCCGGCGGCCGCAACAGATCGTTTTATAAATTTTTTTT
TTTGAAAAAGAAAAAGCCCGAAAGGCGGCAACCTCTCGGGCTTCTGGATTTCCGATCAACGCAGGAGTCG
TTCGGAAAGTAGCTGTTCCAGAATTATAGGCGCAGAGACACCAGATTCCAAGATGGCTCTGTTAAATTGT
TGTAGTATGTAGTATCATACAACATACTACAGTACAGAGGCCCGCAAGAATGGCAATCACTAAACAAGAC
ATTTGGCGAGCAGCCGACGAACTGGACGCCGAAGGCATCCGGCCCACTTTGGCCGCCGTGCGCAAGAAAC
TCGGAAGCGGTAGCTTCACAACCATTTCCGATGCAATGGCTGAATGGAAAAACCGCAAGACCGCCACCCT
GCCCTCATCAGACCCATTGCCGGTTGCAGTCAACGAGCATCTTGCCGAGCTTGGCAATGCGCTATGGGCT
ATCGCCCTGGCGCACGCCAACGCCCGGTTTGACGAAGATCGGAAACAGATCGAGGCCGACAAAGCGGCCA
TCAGCCAGCAGCTTGCCGAAGCAATCGAACTAGCCGACACCTTCACCCGCGAAAACGACCAGCTCCGCGA
ACGAGTGAATCAGCTCGAACCTATGGAACGCGAGCGCGACAAGCTGGCCGACCAGCTTGCCGAAGTGAAA
CGCCGCAGCGGCGAAGAACTAAACCGCTGCATGGAAAAGCTCACCCAACGCGATAACGAGGCTATCGAGG
CCCGCAAACAGGCCAAGGAGGCCATCGAGCGCGCCGCCAGTCTGCAAGGTCAGGTGGAAGCCCTCAAAGA
GCAGGTCGCCAATCTCACAGCCGTCTTGAAAACAGGAGGCAAACAATGAAAAGCGCCCTTGCCGCCCTTC
GCGCGGTCGCGGCCGCTGTCGTCCTAATCGTCAGTGTGCCCGCTTGGGCCGACTTCCGGGGTGAAGTCGT
CCGAATCCTTGACGGTGACACTATCGACGTTTTGGTGAACCGTCAGACCATCCGCGTGAGATTGGCCGAT
ATTGACGCACCGGAAAGCGGCCAAGCCTTCGGCTCCCGTGCTCGCCAACGGCTCGCCGACTTGACCTTTC
GCCAAGAGGTTCAAGTGACCGAAAAAGAGGTTGATCGGTATGGCCGCACTCTTGGGGTCGTTTACGCGCC
GTTGCAATACCCCGGCGGCCAAACACAACTCACCAACATCAATGCGATCATGGTTCAAGAAGGCATGGCC
TGGGCTTACCGTTATTACGGCAAACCAACCGACGCGCAGATGTACGAGTATGAAAAAGAGGCCCGCCGCC
AACGGCTCGGCCTTTGGTCAGACCCGAATGCTCAGGAGCCTTGGAAATGGCGTCGCGCCTCGAAAAATGC
CACGAACTGACACCGGGCACGCCCCTTGTTCGACGCGCCGCAGGCACGTCGAATTTACCGCCGGGACGCC
CCTCGTCCCGACACTTCCAGATCGCCATAGCGCACAGCGCCGATTATCAAAAAGGATCTTCACCTAGATC
CTTTTAAATTAAAAATGAAGTTTTAAATCAATCTAAAGTGTCACGACGTTGTAAAACGACGGCCAGTGAG
ATCCCGGTGCCTAATGAGTGAGCTAACTTACATTAATTGCGTTGCGCTCACTGCCCGCTTTCCAGTCGGG
AAACCTGTCGTGCCAGCTGCATTAATGAATCGGCCAACGCGCGGGGAGAGGCGGTTTGCGTATTGGGCGC
CAGGGTGGTTTTTCTTTTCACCAGTGAGACGGGCAACAGCTGATTGCCCTTCACCGCCTGGCCCTGAGAG
AGTTGCAGCAAGCGGTCCACGCTGGTTTGCCCCAGCAGGCGAAAATCCTGTTTGATGGTGGTTAACGGCG
GGATATAACATGAGCTGTCTTCGGTATCGTCGTATCCCACTACCGAGATGTCCGCACCAACGCGCAGCCC
GGACTCGGTAATGGCGCGCATTGCGCCCAGCGCCATCTGATCGTTGGCAACCAGCATCGCAGTGGGAACG
ATGCCCTCATTCAGCATTTGCATGGTTTGTTGAAAACCGGACATGGCACTCCAGTCGCCTTCCCGTTCCG
CTATCGGCTGAATTTGATTGCGAGTGAGATATTTATGCCAGCCAGCCAGACGCAGACGCGCCGAGACAGA
ACTTAATGGGCCCGCTAACAGCGCGATTTGCTGGTGACCCAATGCGACCAGATGCTCCACGCCCAGTCGC
GTACCGTCTTCATGGGAGAAAATAATACTGTTGATGGGTGTCTGGTCAGAGACATCAAGAAATAACGCCG
GAACATTAGTGCAGGCAGCTTCCACAGCAATGGCATCCTGGTCATCCAGCGGATAGTTAATGATCAGCCC
ACTGACGCGTTGCGCGAGAAGATTGTGCACCGCCGCTTTACAGGCTTCGACGCCGCTTCGTTCTACCATC
GACACCACCACGCTGGCACCCAGTTGATCGGCGCGAGATTTAATCGCCGCGACAATTTGCGACGGCGCGT
GCAGGGCCAGACTGGAGGTGGCAACGCCAATCAGCAACGACTGTTTGCCCGCCAGTTGTTGTGCCACGCG
GTTGGGAATGTAATTCAGCTCCGCCATCGCCGCTTCCACTTTTTCCCGCGTTTTCGCAGAAACGTGGCTG
GCCTGGTTCACCACGCGGGAAACGGTCTGATAAGAGACACCGGCATACTCTGCGACATCGTATAACGTTA
CTGGTTTCACATTCACCACCCTGAATTGACTCTCTTCCGGGCGCTATCATGCCATACCGCGAAAGGTTTT
GCGCCATTCGATGGTGTCCGGGATCTCGACGCTCTCCCTTATGCGACTCCTGCATTAGGAAATGGCGTAT
CACGAGGCAGAATTTCAGATAAAAAAAATCCTTAGCTTTCGCTAAGGATGATTTCTGGAATTCGCGGCCG
CTTCTAGAGAATTGTGAGCGGATAACAATTGACATTGTGAGCGGATAACAAGATACTGAGCACACCCTGT
AGGAACTGGGAAGAGCGCAGATTAAAGAGGAGAAATACTAGATGGCTTCCTCCGAAGACGTTATCAAAGA
GTTCATGCGTTTCAAAGTTCGTATGGAAGGTTCCGTTAACGGTCACGAGTTCGAAATCGAAGGTGAAGGT
GAAGGTCGTCCGTACGAAGGTACCCAGACCGCTAAACTGAAAGTTACCAAAGGTGGTCCGCTGCCGTTCG
CTTGGGACATCCTGTCCCCGCAGTTCCAGTACGGTTCCAAAGCTTACGTTAAACACCCGGCTGACATCCC
GGACTACCTGAAACTGTCCTTCCCGGAAGGTTTCAAATGGGAACGTGTTATGAACTTCGAAGACGGTGGT
GTTGTTACCGTTACCCAGGACTCCTCCCTGCAAGACGGTGAGTTCATCTACAAAGTTAAACTGCGTGGTA
CCAACTTCCCGTCCGACGGTCCGGTTATGCAGAAAAAAACCATGGGTTGGGAAGCTTCCACCGAACGTAT
GTACCCGGAAGACGGTGCTCTGAAAGGTGAAATCAAAATGCGTCTGAAACTGAAAGACGGTGGTCACTAC
GACGCTGAAGTTAAAACCACCTACATGGCTAAAAAACCGGTTCAGCTGCCGGGTGCTTACAAAACCGACA
TCAAACTGGACATCACCTCCCACAACGAAGACTACACCATCGTTGAACAGTACGAACGTGCTGAAGGTCG
TCACTCCACCGGTGCTTAATAACGCTGATAGTGCTAGTGTAGATCGCGCTTTCCAGTCGGGAAACCTGTC
GTGCCAGCTGCATTAATGAATCGGCCAACGCGCGGGGAGAGGCGGTTTGCGTATTGGGCGCATGCATAAA
AACTGTTGTAATTCATTAAGCATTCTGCCGACATGGAATCCATCACAAACGGCATGATGAACCTGAATCG
CCAGCGGCATCAGCACCTTGTCGCCTTGCGTATAATATTTGCCCATGGACGCACACCGTGGAAACGGATG
AAGGCACGAACCCAGTTGACATAAGCCTGTTCGGTTCGTAAACTGTAATGCAAGTAGCGTATGCGCTCAC
GCAACTGGTCCAGAACCTTGACCGAACGCAGCGGTGGTAACGGCGCAGTGGCGGTTTTCATGGCTTGTTA
TGACTGTTTTTTTGTACAGTCTATGCCTCGGGCATCCAAGCAGCAAGCGCGTTACGCCGTGGGTCGATGT
TTGATGTTATGGAGCAGCAACGATGTTACGCAGCAGCAACGATGTTACGCAGCAGGGCAGTCGCCCTAAA
ACAAAGTTAGGTGGCTCAAGTATGGGCATCATTCGCACATGTAGGCTCGGCCCTGACCAAGTCAAATCCA
TGCGGGCTGCTCTTGATCTTTTCGGTCGTGAGTTCGGAGACGTAGCCACCTACTCCCAACATCAGCCGGA
CTCCGATTACCTCGGGAACTTGCTCCGTAGTAAGACATTCATCGCGCTTGCTGCCTTCGACCAAGAAGCG
GTTGTTGGCGCTCTCGCGGCTTACGTTCTGCCCAAGTTTGAGCAGCCGCGTAGTGAGATCTATATCTATG
ATCTCGCAGTCTCCGGAGAGCACCGGAGGCAGGGCATTGCCACCGCGCTCATCAATCTCCTCAAGCATGA
GGCCAACGCGCTTGGTGCTTATGTGATCTACGTGCAAGCAGATTACGGTGACGATCCCGCAGTGGCTCTC
TATACAAAGTTGGGCATACGGGAAGAAGTGATGCACTTTGATATCGACCCAAGTACCGCCACCTAACAAT
TCGTTCAAGCCGAGATCGGCTTCCCGGCCGCGGAGTTGTTCGGTAAATTGTCACAACGCCGCA
Features (pLannotate 1.2.2; 20 found; start..end, strand, type, name):
     28..48      +  misc_feature   BioBrick suffix: universal suffix for all parts
     49..106     +  terminator     his operon terminator: This putative transcriptin terminator from the E. coli his operon has a 2-bp deletion introduced during synthesis. Its efficiency has not been determined.
    951..1922    +  CDS            RepA: replication protein of plasmid pSa; repA
   1959..2394    +  rep_origin     pSa ori: origin of replication from bacterial plasmid pSa
   2640..3266    +  CDS            YNU1_SHIFL: Protein predicted: Swiss-Prot protein existence level 4. May influence the expression of the nuc gene. From Shigella flexneri.
   3266..3787    +  CDS            nuc: NUC_SHIFL - Protein inferred from homology: Swiss-Prot protein existence level 3. From Shigella flexneri.
   3960..3989    -  CDS            lacZα (fragment): LacZα fragment of β-galactosidase; lacZ fragment
   4004..4025    -  protein_bind   CAP binding site: CAP binding activates transcription in the presence of cAMP. E. coli catabolite activator protein
   4038..5120    -  CDS            lacI: lac repressor; lacI; The lac repressor binds to the lac operator to inhibit transcription in E. coli. This inhibition can be relieved by adding lactose or isopropyl-β-D-thiogalactopyranoside (IPTG).
   5121..5198    -  promoter       lacI promoter: lacI
   5206..5241    -  CDS            TcR (fragment): tetracycline efflux protein; tet; confers resistance to tetracycline
   5262..5305    -  terminator     bacterial terminator: putative bacterial transcription terminator
   5308..5329    +  misc_feature   BioBrick prefix: BioBrick prefix for parts that do not start with "ATG"
   5332..5348    +  protein_bind   lac operator: The lac repressor binds to the lac operator to inhibit transcription in E. coli. This inhibition can be relieved by adding lactose or isopropyl-β-D-thiogalactopyranoside (IPTG). lac repressor encoded by lacI
   5355..5371    +  protein_bind   lac operator: The lac repressor binds to the lac operator to inhibit transcription in E. coli. This inhibition can be relieved by adding lactose or isopropyl-β-D-thiogalactopyranoside (IPTG). lac repressor encoded by lacI
   5432..6106    +  CDS            mRFP1: mRFP1 is a basic (constitutively fluorescent) red fluorescent protein published in 2002, derived from Discosoma sp.. It is reported to be a somewhat slowly-maturing monomer with low acid sensitivity.
   6137..6221    -  CDS            lacI (fragment): lac repressor; lacI; The lac repressor binds to the lac operator to inhibit transcription in E. coli. This inhibition can be relieved by adding lactose or isopropyl-β-D-thiogalactopyranoside (IPTG).
   6232..6348    -  CDS            CmR (fragment): chloramphenicol acetyltransferase; cat; confers resistance to chloramphenicol
   6386..6414    +  promoter       Pc promoter: intI1 (promoter lies within the coding sequence); class 1 integron promoter
   6603..7136    +  CDS            GmR: gentamycin acetyltransferase; aacC1; confers resistance to gentamycin
