[The description below was written by a language model from this plasmid's Addgene catalogue record and pLannotate feature annotations shown in this document.]
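Description:
pWLlR5 is a low-copy, broad-host-range bacterial expression vector from a modular plasmid toolbox built for controlled gene expression across the Proteobacteria. The named backbone is unspecified in the record, but replication relies on the IncW system of plasmid pSa: the 7.2 kb sequence carries the pSa origin together with its RepA replication protein, which is what allows maintenance in hosts beyond E. coli. Downstream of the origin, the annotation also picks up two open reading frames with homology to Shigella flexneri proteins (a nuclease gene, nuc, and a putative regulator of it), which probably came along with the pSa replicon segment. Selection is by gentamicin, conferred by the aacC1 gentamicin acetyltransferase gene, which sits downstream of a class 1 integron Pc promoter.

The payload is an IPTG-inducible reporter module. A lacI gene with its own promoter is oriented divergently from the expression cassette and supplies the Lac repressor in cis, so regulation does not depend on a host-encoded repressor. The PLlacO-1 promoter, seen in the feature table as two lac operator sites, drives mRFP1, a monomeric red fluorescent protein derived from Discosoma. Repressor binding to the operators keeps transcription off until lactose or IPTG relieves it, and red fluorescence then gives a readout of promoter activity. BioBrick prefix and suffix sequences and flanking terminators, including a his operon terminator, bracket and insulate the modules. Short lacZα, TcR, CmR and lacI fragments appear to be nonfunctional remnants of assembly. The construct is suited to characterising LacI/PLlacO-1 induction in diverse proteobacterial hosts; mRFP could presumably be swapped for a gene of interest, though the record does not state this.
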