Addgene plasmid #149492: pWLlR5
Purpose: Broad-Host range expression vector, incW (pSa) origin, LacI repressor, PLlacO-1 promoter, mRFP, Gentamicin Resistance Marker.
Depositing lab: Christopher Reisch. Depositing organization: University of Florida. Publication: A plasmid toolbox for controlled gene expression across the Proteobacteria. Schuster LA, Reisch CR. Nucleic Acids Res. 2021 Jun 14. pii: 6298615. doi: 10.1093/nar/gkab496. PubMed 34125913.
Backbone
  Vector backbone: Unspecified
  Vector type: Bacterial Expression, Synthetic Biology
Growth in bacteria
  Bacterial resistance: Gentamicin, 10 μg/mL
  Growth temperature: 37°C
  Growth strain: DH5alpha
  Copy number: Low Copy
Gene/Insert
  Gene/Insert name: LacI-mRFP
  Species: Synthetic
  Promoter: PLlacO-1
  Cloning method: Ligation Independent Cloning
Terms and licenses: Academic/Nonprofit Terms; Industry Terms: Not Available to Industry
How to cite: pWLlR5 was a gift from Christopher Reisch (Addgene plasmid # 149492 ; http://n2t.net/addgene:149492 ; RRID:Addgene_149492)
